>Addgene plasmid #240618 | ABE-NW4 | addgene full sequence | sequence record 479870 | Addgene NGS Result
GGTAAACTGCCCACTTGGCAGTACATCAAGTGTATCATATGCCAAGTACGCCCCCTATTGACGTCAATGA
CGGTAAATGGCCCGCCTGGCATTATGCCCAGTACATGACCTTATGGGACTTTCCTACTTGGCAGTACATC
TACGTATTAGTCATCGCTATTACCATGGTGATGCGGTTTTGGCAGTACATCAATGGGCGTGGATAGCGGT
TTGACTCACGGGGATTTCCAAGTCTCCACCCCATTGACGTCAATGGGAGTTTGTTTTGGCACCAAAATCA
ACGGGACTTTCCAAAATGTCGTAACAACTCCGCCCCATTGACGCAAATGGGCGGTAGGCGTGTACGGTGG
GAGGTCTATATAAGCAGAGCTGGTTTAGTGAACCGTCAGATCCGCTAGAGATCCGCGGCCGCTAATACGA
CTCACTATAGGGAGAGCCGCCACCATGAAACGGACAGCCGACGGAAGCGAGTTCGAGTCACCAAAGAAGA
AGCGGAAAGTCTCTGAGGTGGAGTTTTCCCACGAGTACTGGATGAGACATGCCCTGACCCTGGCCAAGAG
GGCACGGGATGAGAGGGAGTGTCCTGTGGGAGCCGTGCTGGTGCTGAACAATAGAGTGATCGGCGAGGGC
TGGAACAGAGCCATCGGCCTGCACGACCCAACAGCCCATGCCGAAATTATGGCCCTGAGACAGGGCGGCC
TGGTCATGCAGAACTACAGACTGATTGACGCCACCCTGTACGTGACATTCGAGCCTTGCGTGATGTGCGC
CGGCGCCATGATCCACTCTAGGATCGGCCGCGTGGTGTTTGGCGTGAGGAACTCAAAAAGAGGCGCCGCA
GGCTCCCTGATGAACGTGCTGAACTACCCCGGCATGAATCACCGCGTCGAAATTACCGAGGGAATCCTGG
CAGATGAATGTGCCGCCCTGCTGTGCGATTTCTATCGGATGCCTAGACAGGTGTTCAATGCTCAGAAGAA
GGCCCAGAGCTCCATCAACTCCGGAGGATCTAGCGGAGGCTCCTCTGGCTCTGAGACACCTGGCACAAGC
GAGAGCGCAACACCTGAAAGCAGCGGGGGCAGCAGCGGGGGGTCAGACAAGAAGTACAGCATCGGCCTGG
CCATCGGCACCAACTCTGTGGGCTGGGCCGTGATCACCGACGAGTACAAGGTGCCCAGCAAGAAATTCAA
GGTGCTGGGCAACACCGACCGGCACAGCATCAAGAAGAACCTGATCGGAGCCCTGCTGTTCGACAGCGGC
GAAACAGCCGAGGCCACCCGGCTGAAGAGAACCGCCAGAAGAAGATACACCAGACGGAAGAACCGGATCT
GCTATCTGCAAGAGATCTTCAGCAACGAGATGGCCAAGGTGGACGACAGCTTCTTCCACAGACTGGAAGA
GTCCTTCCTGGTGGAAGAGGATAAGAAGCACGAGCGGCACCCCATCTTCGGCAACATCGTGGACGAGGTG
GCCTACCACGAGAAGTACCCCACCATCTACCACCTGAGAAAGAAACTGGTGGACAGCACCGACAAGGCCG
ACCTGCGGCTGATCTATCTGGCCCTGGCCCACATGATCAAGTTCCGGGGCCACTTCCTGATCGAGGGCGA
CCTGAACCCCGACAACAGCGACGTGGACAAGCTGTTCATCCAGCTGGTGCAGACCTACAACCAGCTGTTC
GAGGAAAACCCCATCAACGCCAGCGGCGTGGACGCCAAGGCCATCCTGTCTGCCAGACTGAGCAAGAGCA
GACGGCTGGAAAATCTGATCGCCCAGCTGCCCGGCGAGAAGAAGAATGGCCTGTTCGGAAACCTGATTGC
CCTGAGCCTGGGCCTGACCCCCAACTTCAAGAGCAACTTCGACCTGGCCGAGGATGCCAAACTGCAGCTG
AGCAAGGACACCTACGACGACGACCTGGACAACCTGCTGGCCCAGATCGGCGACCAGTACGCCGACCTGT
TTCTGGCCGCCAAGAACCTGTCCGACGCCATCCTGCTGAGCGACATCCTGAGAGTGAACACCGAGATCAC
CAAGGCCCCCCTGAGCGCCTCTATGATCAAGAGATACGACGAGCACCACCAGGACCTGACCCTGCTGAAA
GCTCTCGTGCGGCAGCAGCTGCCTGAGAAGTACAAAGAGATTTTCTTCGACCAGAGCAAGAACGGCTACG
CCGGCTACATTGACGGCGGAGCCAGCCAGGAAGAGTTCTACAAGTTCATCAAGCCCATCCTGGAAAAGAT
GGACGGCACCGAGGAACTGCTCGTGAAGCTGAACAGAGAGGACCTGCTGCGGAAGCAGCGGACCTTCGAC
AACGGCAGCATCCCCCACCAGATCCACCTGGGAGAGCTGCACGCCATTCTGCGGCGGCAGGAAGATTTTT
ACCCATTCCTGAAGGACAACCGGGAAAAGATCGAGAAGATCCTGACCTTCCGCATCCCCTACTACGTGGG
CCCTCTGGCCAGGGGAAACAGCAGATTCGCCTGGATGACCAGAAAGAGCGAGGAAACCATCACCCCCTGG
AACTTCGAGGAAGTGGTGGACAAGGGCGCTTCCGCCCAGAGCTTCATCGAGCGGATGACCAACTTCGATA
AGAACCTGCCCAACGAGAAGGTGCTGCCCAAGCACAGCCTGCTGTACGAGTACTTCACCGTGTATAACGA
GCTGACCAAAGTGAAATACGTGACCGAGGGAATGAGAAAGCCCGCCTTCCTGAGCGGCGAGCAGAAAAAG
GCCATCGTGGACCTGCTGTTCAAGACCAACCGGAAAGTGACCGTGAAGCAGCTGAAAGAGGACTACTTCA
AGAAAATCGAGTGCTTCGACTCCGTGGAAATCTCCGGCGTGGAAGATCGGTTCAACGCCTCCCTGGGCAC
ATACCACGATCTGCTGAAAATTATCAAGGACAAGGACTTCCTGGACAATGAGGAAAACGAGGACATTCTG
GAAGATATCGTGCTGACCCTGACACTGTTTGAGGACAGAGAGATGATCGAGGAACGGCTGAAAACCTATG
CCCACCTGTTCGACGACAAAGTGATGAAGCAGCTGAAGCGGCGGAGATACACCGGCTGGGGCAGGCTGAG
CCGGAAGCTGATCAACGGCATCCGGGACAAGCAGTCCGGCAAGACAATCCTGGATTTCCTGAAGTCCGAC
GGCTTCGCCAACAGAAACTTCATGCAGCTGATCCACGACGACAGCCTGACCTTTAAAGAGGACATCCAGA
AAGCCCAGGTGTCCGGCCAGGGCGATAGCCTGCACGAGCACATTGCCAATCTGGCCGGCAGCCCCGCCAT
TAAGAAGGGCATCCTGCAGACAGTGAAGGTGGTGGACGAGCTCGTGAAAGTGATGGGCCGGCACAAGCCC
GAGAACATCGTGATCGAAATGGCCAGAGAGAACCAGACCACCCAGAAGGGACAGAAGAACAGCCGCGAGA
GAATGAAGCGGATCGAAGAGGGCATCAAAGAGCTGGGCAGCCAGATCCTGAAAGAACACCCCGTGGAAAA
CACCCAGCTGCAGAACGAGAAGCTGTACCTGTACTACCTGCAGAATGGGCGGGATATGTACGTGGACCAG
GAACTGGACATCAACCGGCTGTCCGACTACGATGTGGACCATATCGTGCCTCAGAGCTTTCTGAAGGACG
ACTCCATCGACAACAAGGTGCTGACCAGAAGCGACAAGAACCGGGGCAAGAGCGACAACGTGCCCTCCGA
AGAGGTCGTGAAGAAGATGAAGAACTACTGGCGGCAGCTGCTGAACGCCAAGCTGATTACCCAGAGAAAG
TTCGACAATCTGACCAAGGCCGAGAGAGGCGGCCTGAGCGAACTGGATAAGGCCGGCTTCATCAAGAGAC
AGCTGGTGGAAACCCGGCAGATCACAAAGCACGTGGCACAGATCCTGGACTCCCGGATGAACACTAAGTA
CGACGAGAATGACAAGCTGATCCGGGAAGTGAAAGTGATCACCCTGAAGTCCAAGCTGGTGTCCGATTTC
CGGAAGGATTTCCAGTTTTACAAAGTGCGCGAGATCAACAACTACCACCACGCCCACGACGCCTACCTGA
ACGCCGTCGTGGGAACCGCCCTGATCAAAAAGTACCCTAAGCTGGAAAGCGAGTTCGTGTACGGCGACTA
CAAGGTGTACGACGTGCGGAAGATGATCGCCAAGAGCGAGCAGGAAATCGGCAAGGCTACCGCCAAGTAC
TTCTTCTACAGCAACATCATGAACTTTTTCAAGACCGAGATTACCCTGGCCAACGGCGAGATCCGGAAGC
GGCCTCTGATCGAGACAAACGGCGAAACCGGGGAGATCGTGTGGGATAAGGGCCGGGATTTTGCCACCGT
GCGGAAAGTGCTGAGCATGCCCCAAGTGAATATCGTGAAAAAGACCGAGGTGCAGACAGGCGGCTTCAGC
AAAGAGTCTATCCTGCCCAAGAGGAACAGCGATAAGCTGATCGCCAGAAAGAAGGACTGGGACCCTAAGA
AGTACGGCGGCTTCGACAGCCCCACCGTGGCCTATTCTGTGCTGGTGGTGGCCAAAGTGGAAAAGGGCAA
GTCCAAGAAACTGAAGAGTGTGAAAGAGCTGCTGGGGATCACCATCATGGAAAGAAGCAGCTTCGAGAAG
AATCCCATCGACTTTCTGGAAGCCAAGGGCTACAAAGAAGTGAAAAAGGACCTGATCATCAAGCTGCCTA
AGTACTCCCTGTTCGAGCTGGAAAACGGCCGGAAGAGAATGCTGGCCTCTGCCGGCGAACTGCAGAAGGG
AAACGAACTGGCCCTGCCCTCCAAATATGTGAACTTCCTGTACCTGGCCAGCCACTATGAGAAGCTGAAG
GGCTCCCCCGAGGATAATGAGCAGAAACAGCTGTTTGTGGAACAGCACAAGCACTACCTGGACGAGATCA
TCGAGCAGATCAGCGAGTTCTCCAAGAGAGTGATCCTGGCCGACGCTAATCTGGACAAAGTGCTGTCCGC
CTACAACAAGCACCGGGATAAGCCCATCAGAGAGCAGGCCGAGAATATCATCCACCTGTTTACCCTGACC
AATCTGGGAGCCCCTGCCGCCTTCAAGTACTTTGACACCACCATCGACCGGAAGAGGTACACCAGCACCA
AAGAGGTGCTGGACGCCACCCTGATCCACCAGAGCATCACCGGCCTGTACGAGACACGGATCGACCTGTC
TCAGCTGGGAGGTGACTCTGGCGGCTCAAAAAGAACCGCCGACGGCAGCGAATTCGAGCCCAAGAAGAAG
AGGAAAGTCTAACCGGTCATCATCACCATCACCATTGAGTTTAAACCCGCTGATCAGCCTCGACTGTGCC
TTCTAGTTGCCAGCCATCTGTTGTTTGCCCCTCCCCCGTGCCTTCCTTGACCCTGGAAGGTGCCACTCCC
ACTGTCCTTTCCTAATAAAATGAGGAAATTGCATCGCATTGTCTGAGTAGGTGTCATTCTATTCTGGGGG
GTGGGGTGGGGCAGGACAGCAAGGGGGAGGATTGGGAAGACAATAGCAGGCATGCTGGGGATGCGGTGGG
CTCTATGGCTTCTGAGGCGGAAAGAACCAGCTGGGGCTCGATACCGTCGACCTCTAGCTAGAGCTTGGCG
TAATCATGGTCATAGCTGTTTCCTGTGTGAAATTGTTATCCGCTCACAATTCCACACAACATACGAGCCG
GAAGCATAAAGTGTAAAGCCTAGGGTGCCTAATGAGTGAGCTAACTCACATTAATTGCGTTGCGCTCACT
GCCCGCTTTCCAGTCGGGAAACCTGTCGTGCCAGCTGCATTAATGAATCGGCCAACGCGCGGGGAGAGGC
GGTTTGCGTATTGGGCGCTCTTCCGCTTCCTCGCTCACTGACTCGCTGCGCTCGGTCGTTCGGCTGCGGC
GAGCGGTATCAGCTCACTCAAAGGCGGTAATACGGTTATCCACAGAATCAGGGGATAACGCAGGAAAGAA
CATGTGAGCAAAAGGCCAGCAAAAGGCCAGGAACCGTAAAAAGGCCGCGTTGCTGGCGTTTTTCCATAGG
CTCCGCCCCCCTGACGAGCATCACAAAAATCGACGCTCAAGTCAGAGGTGGCGAAACCCGACAGGACTAT
AAAGATACCAGGCGTTTCCCCCTGGAAGCTCCCTCGTGCGCTCTCCTGTTCCGACCCTGCCGCTTACCGG
ATACCTGTCCGCCTTTCTCCCTTCGGGAAGCGTGGCGCTTTCTCATAGCTCACGCTGTAGGTATCTCAGT
TCGGTGTAGGTCGTTCGCTCCAAGCTGGGCTGTGTGCACGAACCCCCCGTTCAGCCCGACCGCTGCGCCT
TATCCGGTAACTATCGTCTTGAGTCCAACCCGGTAAGACACGACTTATCGCCACTGGCAGCAGCCACTGG
TAACAGGATTAGCAGAGCGAGGTATGTAGGCGGTGCTACAGAGTTCTTGAAGTGGTGGCCTAACTACGGC
TACACTAGAAGAACAGTATTTGGTATCTGCGCTCTGCTGAAGCCAGTTACCTTCGGAAAAAGAGTTGGTA
GCTCTTGATCCGGCAAACAAACCACCGCTGGTAGCGGTGGTTTTTTTGTTTGCAAGCAGCAGATTACGCG
CAGAAAAAAAGGATCTCAAGAAGATCCTTTGATCTTTTCTACGGGGTCTGACACTCAGTGGAACGAAAAC
TCACGTTAAGGGATTTTGGTCATGAGATTATCAAAAAGGATCTTCACCTAGATCCTTTTAAATTAAAAAT
GAAGTTTTAAATCAATCTAAAGTATATATGAGTAAACTTGGTCTGACAGTTACCAATGCTTAATCAGTGA
GGCACCTATCTCAGCGATCTGTCTATTTCGTTCATCCATAGTTGCCTGACTCCCCGTCGTGTAGATAACT
ACGATACGGGAGGGCTTACCATCTGGCCCCAGTGCTGCAATGATACCGCGAGACCCACGCTCACCGGCTC
CAGATTTATCAGCAATAAACCAGCCAGCCGGAAGGGCCGAGCGCAGAAGTGGTCCTGCAACTTTATCCGC
CTCCATCCAGTCTATTAATTGTTGCCGGGAAGCTAGAGTAAGTAGTTCGCCAGTTAATAGTTTGCGCAAC
GTTGTTGCCATTGCTACAGGCATCGTGGTGTCACGCTCGTCGTTTGGTATGGCTTCATTCAGCTCCGGTT
CCCAACGATCAAGGCGAGTTACATGATCCCCCATGTTGTGCAAAAAAGCGGTTAGCTCCTTCGGTCCTCC
GATCGTTGTCAGAAGTAAGTTGGCCGCAGTGTTATCACTCATGGTTATGGCAGCACTGCATAATTCTCTT
ACTGTCATGCCATCCGTAAGATGCTTTTCTGTGACTGGTGAGTACTCAACCAAGTCATTCTGAGAATAGT
GTATGCGGCGACCGAGTTGCTCTTGCCCGGCGTCAATACGGGATAATACCGCGCCACATAGCAGAACTTT
AAAAGTGCTCATCATTGGAAAACGTTCTTCGGGGCGAAAACTCTCAAGGATCTTACCGCTGTTGAGATCC
AGTTCGATGTAACCCACTCGTGCACCCAACTGATCTTCAGCATCTTTTACTTTCACCAGCGTTTCTGGGT
GAGCAAAAACAGGAAGGCAAAATGCCGCAAAAAAGGGAATAAGGGCGACACGGAAATGTTGAATACTCAT
ACTCTTCCTTTTTCAATATTATTGAAGCATTTATCAGGGTTATTGTCTCATGAGCGGATACATATTTGAA
TGTATTTAGAAAAATAAACAAATAGGGGTTCCGCGCACATTTCCCCGAAAAGTGCCACCTGACGTCGACG
GATCGGGAGATCGATCTCCCGATCCCCTAGGGTCGACTCTCAGTACAATCTGCTCTGATGCCGCATAGTT
AAGCCAGTATCTGCTCCCTGCTTGTGTGTTGGAGGTCGCTGAGTAGTGCGCGAGCAAAATTTAAGCTACA
ACAAGGCAAGGCTTGACCGACAATTGCATGAAGAATCTGCTTAGGGTTAGGCGTTTTGCGCTGCTTCGCG
ATGTACGGGCCAGATATACGCGTTGACATTGATTATTGACTAGTTATTAATAGTAATCAATTACGGGGTC
ATTAGTTCATAGCCCATATATTGAGTTCCGCGTTACATAACTTACGGTAAATGGCCCGCCTGGCTGACCG
CCCAACGACCCCCGCCCATTGACGTCAATAATGACGTATGTTCCCATAGTAACGCCAATAGGGACTTTCC
ATTGACGTCAATGGGTGGAGTATTTAC
Features (pLannotate 1.2.2; 17 found; start..end, strand, type, name):
    168..371     +  promoter       CMV promoter: human cytomegalovirus (CMV) immediate early promoter
    413..431     +  promoter       T7 promoter: promoter for bacteriophage T7 RNA polymerase
    502..993     +  CDS            tadA: TADA_ECOLI - Also known as yfhC. Experimental evidence at protein level: Swiss-Prot protein existence level 1. Catalyzes the deamination of adenosine to inosine at the wobble position 34 of tRNA(Arg2). Essential for cell viability. From Escherichia coli (strain K12).
   1096..2697    +  CDS            dCas9(N): N-terminal portion of catalytically inactive Streptococcus pyogenes dCas9 carrying the D10A mutation (Zetsche et al., 2015)
   2698..5192    +  CDS            Cas9(C) (fragment): C-terminal portion of Streptococcus pyogenes Cas9 (Zetsche et al., 2015)
   5314..5538    +  polyA_signal   bGH poly(A) signal: bovine growth hormone polyadenylation signal
   5542..5563    +  promoter       SV40 promoter (fragment): SV40 enhancer and early promoter
   5568..5584    +  misc_feature   MCS (fragment): pBluescript multiple cloning site
   5633..5649    -  protein_bind   lac operator: The lac repressor binds to the lac operator to inhibit transcription in E. coli. This inhibition can be relieved by adding lactose or isopropyl-β-D-thiogalactopyranoside (IPTG). lac repressor encoded by lacI
   5657..5687    -  promoter       lac promoter: promoter for the E. coli lac operon
   5702..5723    -  protein_bind   CAP binding site: CAP binding activates transcription in the presence of cAMP. E. coli catabolite activator protein
   5736..5828    -  CDS            lacI (fragment): lac repressor; lacI; The lac repressor binds to the lac operator to inhibit transcription in E. coli. This inhibition can be relieved by adding lactose or isopropyl-β-D-thiogalactopyranoside (IPTG).
   6011..6599    -  rep_origin     ori: high-copy-number ColE1/pMB1/pBR322/pUC origin of replication
   6770..7630    -  CDS            AmpR: β-lactamase; bla; confers resistance to ampicillin, carbenicillin, and related antibiotics
   7631..7735    -  promoter       AmpR promoter: bla
   7806..7850    -  misc_feature   bom (fragment): basis of mobility region from pBR322
   8081..167     +  enhancer       CMV enhancer (across the origin): human cytomegalovirus immediate early enhancer
