[The description below was written by a language model from this plasmid's Addgene catalogue record and pLannotate feature annotations shown in this document.]
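Description:
ABE-NW4 is a mammalian expression plasmid on a pCMV backbone that encodes an adenine base editor engineered for a narrowed editing window. It is about 8.2 kb and is propagated in E. coli through a high-copy ColE1/pUC-type origin, with selection by ampicillin resistance (β-lactamase expressed from its own bla promoter). No mammalian selection marker is annotated. Apart from short remnants of lac regulatory elements, an SV40 promoter fragment and a bom fragment, the backbone carries little else.

The payload is a single synthetic fusion protein, TadA8e(V28C)-linker-nCas9(D10A), assembled by Gibson cloning. It is transcribed from the human cytomegalovirus immediate-early enhancer and promoter and terminated by the bovine growth hormone polyadenylation signal. A T7 promoter sits just upstream of the coding region and could in principle support in vitro transcription. The annotation tool identifies the deaminase domain by its similarity to E. coli tRNA adenosine deaminase TadA, from which the evolved TadA8e variant derives. It labels the Streptococcus pyogenes Cas9 portion as two adjoining segments, the first marked as carrying D10A. According to the catalogue entry this is a nickase rather than a fully inactive Cas9. In such an editor, a guide RNA directs the Cas9 nickase to a target site. The tethered deaminase then converts adenines in the exposed single strand to inosine, yielding A•T to G•C changes without a double-strand break.

The V28C substitution in TadA8e is the recorded modification associated with reduced bystander editing. No guide RNA cassette is annotated, so the guide would have to be supplied separately. Nuclear localization signals and epitope tags are not listed in the record.
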