Addgene plasmid #240618: ABE-NW4
Purpose: Adenine base editor with narrowed editing window
Depositing lab: Tingting Jiang. Depositing organization: Icahn School of Medicine at Mount Sinai. Publication: A streamlined base editor engineering strategy to reduce bystander editing. Valdez I, O'Connor I, Patel D, Gierer K, Harrington J, Ellis E, Caponetti SA, Sebra RP, Valley HC, Coote K, Mense M, Marro SG, Jiang T. Nat Commun. 2025 Aug 30;16(1):8115. doi: 10.1038/s41467-025-63609-6. PubMed 40885742.
Backbone
  Vector backbone: pCMV
  Vector type: Mammalian Expression, CRISPR
Growth in bacteria
  Bacterial resistance: Ampicillin, 100 μg/mL
  Growth temperature: 37°C
  Growth strain: DH5alpha
  Copy number: High Copy
Gene/Insert
  Gene/Insert name: TadA8e(V28C)-linker-nCas9 (D10A)
  Species: Synthetic
  Mutation: TadA8e(V28C), Cas9 (D10A)
  Cloning method: Gibson Cloning
Terms and licenses: Academic/Nonprofit Terms; Industry Terms: Not Available to Industry
How to cite: ABE-NW4 was a gift from Tingting Jiang (Addgene plasmid # 240618 ; http://n2t.net/addgene:240618 ; RRID:Addgene_240618)
